>Addgene plasmid #135660 | pQadd1F | addgene full sequence | sequence record 305687 | Addgene NGS Result
TTAACTTTAAGAAGGAGATATACATATATGGCTAGATCGTCCATTCCGACAGCATCGCCAGTCACTATGG
CGTGCTGCTAGCGCTATATGCGTTGATGCAATTTCTATGCACTCGTAGTAGTCTGAGAAGGGTAACGCCC
TTTACATGGCAAAGGGGTACAGTTATTGTGTACTAAAATTAAAAATTGATTAGGGAGGAAAACCTCAAAA
TGAAACCAACAATGGCAATTTTAGAAAGAATCAGTAAAAATTCACAAGAAAATATAGACGAAGTTTTTAC
AAGACTTTATCGTTATCTTTTACGTCCAGATATTTATTACGTGGCGTATCAAAATTTATATTCCAATAAA
GGAGCTTCCACAAAAGGAATATTAGATGATACAGCGGATGGCTTTAGTGAAGAAAAAATAAAAAAGATTA
TTCAATCTTTAAAAGACGGAACTTACTATCCTCAACCTGTACGAAGAATGTATATTGCAAAAAAGAATTC
TAAAAAGATGAGACCTTTAGGAATTCCAACTTTCACAGATAAATTGATCCAAGAAGCTGTGAGAATAATT
CTTGAATCTATCTATGAACCGGTATTCGAAGATGTGTCTCACGGTTTTAGACCTCAACGAAGCTGTCACA
CAGCTTTGAAAACAATCAAAAGAGAGTTTGGCGGCGCAAGATGGTTTGTGGAGGGAGATATAAAAGGCTG
CTTCGATAATATAGACCACGTTACACTCATTGGACTCATCAATCTTAAAATCAAAGATATGAAAATGAGC
CAATTGATTTATAAATTTCTAAAAGCAGGTTATCTGGAAAACTGGCAGTATCACAAAACTTACAGCGGAA
CACCTCAAGGTGGAATTCTATCTCCTCTTTTGGCCAACATCTATCTTCATGAATTGGATAAGTTTGTTTT
ACAACTCAAAATGAAGTTTGACCGAGAAAGTCCAGAAAGAATAACACCTGAATATCGGGAGCTCCACAAT
GAGATAAAAAGAATTTCTCACCGTCTCAAGAAGTTGGAGGGTGAAGAAAAAGCTAAAGTTCTTTTAGAAT
ATCAAGAAAAACGTAAAAGATTACCCACACTCCCCTGTACCTCACAGACAAATAAAGTATTGAAATACGT
CCGGTATGCGGACGACTTCATTATCTCTGTTAAAGGAAGCAAAGAGGACTGTCAATGGATAAAAGAACAA
TTAAAACTTTTTATTCATAACAAGCTAAAAATGGAATTGAGTGAAGAAAAAACACTCATCACACATAGCA
GTCAACCCGCTCGTTTTCTGGGATATGATATACGAGTAAGGAGATCTGGAACGATAAAACGATCTGGTAA
AGTCAAAAAGAGAACACTCAATGGGAGTGTAGAACTCCTTATTCCTCTTCAAGACAAAATTCGTCAATTT
ATTTTTGACAAGAAAATAGCTATCCAAAAGAAAGATAGCTCATGGTTTCCAGTTCACAGGAAATATCTTA
TTCGTTCAACAGACTTAGAAATCATCACAATTTATAATTCTGAACTCCGCGGGATTTGTAATTACTACGG
TCTAGCAAGTAATTTTAACCAGCTCAATTATTTTGCTTATCTTATGGAATACAGCTGTCTAAAAACGATA
GCCTCCAAACATAAGGGAACACTTTCAAAAACCATTTCCATGTTTAAAGATGGAAGTGGTTCGTGGGGGA
TCCCGTATGAGATAAAGCAAGGTAAGCAGCGCCGTTATTTTGCAAATTTTAGTGAATGTAAATCCCCTTA
TCAATTTACGGATGAGATAAGTCAAGCTCCTGTATTGTATGGCTATGCCCGGAATACTCTTGAAAACAGG
TTAAAAGCTAAATGTTGTGAATTATGTGGGACGTCTGATGAAAATACTTCCTATGAAATTCACCATGTCA
ATAAGGTCAAAAATCTTAAAGGCAAAGAAAAATGGGAAATGGCAATGATAGCGAAACAACGTAAAACTCT
TGTTGTATGCTTTCATTGTCATCGTCACGTGATTCATAAACACAAGTGAGATGGGTACCCTCGAGGAATT
CACTGGCCGTCGTTTTACAACGTCGTGACTGGGAAAACCCTGGCGTTACCCAACTTAATCGCCTTGCAGC
ACATCCCCCTTTCGCCAGCTGGCGTAATAGCGAAGAGGCCCGCACCGATCGCCCTTCCCAACAGTTGCGC
AGCCTGAATGGCGAATGGCGGGTACCGAGCTCGAATTCACTGGCCGTCGTTTTACAACGTCGTGACTGGG
AAAACCCTGGCGTTACCCAACTTAATCGCCTTGCAGCACATCCCCCTTTCGCCAGCTGGCGTAATAGCGA
AGAGGCCCGCACCGATCGCCCTTCCCAACAGTTGCGCAGCCTGAATGGCGAATGGCGCCTGATGCGGTAT
TTTCTCCTTACGCATCTGTGCGGTATTTCACACCGCATAGGGGATCGGTCTTGCCTTGCTCGTCGGTGAT
GTACTTCACCAGCTCCGCGAAGTCGCTCTTCTTGATGGAGCGCATGGGGACGTGCTTGGCAATCACGCGC
ACCCCCCGGCCGTTTTAGCGGCTAAAAAAGTCATGGCTCTGCCCTCGGGCGGACCACGCCCATCATGACC
TTGCCAAGCTCGTCCTGCTTCTCTTCGATCTTCGCCAGCAGGGCGAGGATCGTGGCATCACCGAACCGCG
CCGTGCGCGGGTCGTCGGTGAGCCAGAGTTTCAGCAGGCCGCCCAGGCGGCCCAGGTCGCCATTGATGCG
GGCCAGCTCGCGGACGTGCTCATAGTCCACGACGCCCGTGATTTTGTAGCCCTGGCCGACGGCCAGCAGG
TAGGCCGACAGGCTCATGCCGGCCGCCGCCGCCTTTTCCTCAATCGCTCTTCGTTCGTCTGGAAGGCAGT
ACACCTTGATAGGTGGGCTGCCCTTCCTGGTTGGCTTGGTTTCATCAGCCATCCGCTTGCCCTCATCTGT
TACGCCGGCGGTAGCCGGCCAGCCTCGCAGAGCAGGATTCCCGTTGAGCACCGCCAGGTGCGAATAAGGG
ACAGTGAAGAAGGAACACCCGCTCGCGGGTGGGCCTACTTCACCTATCCTGCCCGGCTGACGCCGTTGGA
TACACCAAGGAAAGTCTACACGAACCCTTTGGCAAAATCCTGTATATCGTGCGAAAAAGGATGGATATAC
CGAAAAAATCGCTATAATGACCCCGAAGCAGGGTTATGCAGCGGAAAAGATCCCCCGAAGCAAACTTAAG
AGTGTGTTGATAGTGCAGTATCTTAAAATTTTGTGTATAATAGGAATTGAAGTTAAATTAGATGCTAAAA
ATTTGTAATTAAGAAGGAGGGATTCGTCATGTTGGTATTCCAAATGCGTAATGTAGATAAAACATCTACT
GTTTTGAAACAGACTAAAAACAGTGATTACGCAGATAAATAAATACGTTAGATTAATTCCTACCAGTGAC
TAATCTTATGACTTTTTAAACAGATAACTAAAATTACAAACAAATCGTTTAACTTCTGTATTTATTTACA
GATGTAATCACTTCAGGAGTAATTACATGAACAAAAATATAAAATATTCTCAAAACTTTTTAACGAGTGA
AAAAGTACTCAACCAAATAATAAAACAATTGAATTTAAAAGAAACCGATACCGTTTACGAAATTGGAACA
GGTAAAGGGCATTTAACGACGAAACTGGCTAAAATAAGTAAACAGGTAACGTCTATTGAATTAGACAGTC
ATCTATTCAACTTATCGTCAGAAAAATTAAAACTGAACATTCGTGTCACTTTAATTCACCAAGATATTCT
ACAGTTTCAATTCCCTAACAAACAGAGGTATAAAATTGTTGGGAGTATTCCTTACCATTTAAGCACACAA
ATTATTAAAAAAGTGGTTTTTGAAAGCCATGCGTCTGACATCTATCTGATTGTTGAAGAAGGATTCTACA
AGCGTACCTTGGATATTCACCGAACACTAGGGTTGCTCTTGCACACTCAAGTCTCGATTCAGCAATTGCT
TAAGCTGCCAGCGGAATGCTTTCATCCTAAACCAAAAGTAAACAGTGTCTTAATAAAACTTACCCGCCAT
ACCACAGATGTTCCAGATAAATATTGGAAGCTATATACGTACTTTGTTTCAAAATGGGTCAATCGAGAAT
ATCGTCAACTGTTTACTAAAAATCAGTTTCATCAAGCAATGAAACACGCCAAAGTAAACAATTTAAGTAC
CATTACTTATGAGCAAGTATTGTCTATTTTTAATAGTTATCTATTATTTAACGGGAGGAAATAATTCTAT
GAGTCGCTTTTTTAAATTTGGAAAGTTACACGTTACTAAAGGGAATGGAGATAAATTATTAGATATACTA
CTGACAGCTTCCAAGAAGCTAAAGAGGTCCCTAGCGCCTACGGGGAATTTGGGCAAATCAAAAGAAAAAT
TCTCCCAAGAATTAGAAATGAGTAGATCAAATTATTCACGAATAGAATCAGGAAAATCAGATCCAACCAT
AAAAACACTAGAACAAATTGCAAAGTTAACTAACTCAACGCTAGTAGTGGATTTAATCCCAAATGAGCCA
ACAGAACCAGAACCAGAAACAGAATCAGAACAAGTAACATTGGATTTAGAAATGGAAGAAGAAAAAAGCA
ATGACTTCGTGTGAATAATGCACGAAATCGTTGCTTATTTTTTTTAAAAGCGGTATACTAGATATAACGA
AACAACGAACTGAATAGAAACGAAAAAAGAGCCATGACACATTTATAAAATGTTTGACGACATTTTATAA
ATGCATAGCCCGATAAGATTGCCAAACCAACGCTTATCAGTTAGTCAGATGAACTCTTCCCTCGTAAGAA
GTTATTTAATTAACTTTGTTTGAAGACGGTATATAACCGTACTATCATTATATAGGGAAATCAGAGAGTT
TTCAAGTATCTAAGCTACTGAATTTAAGAATTGTTAAGCAATCAATCGGAAATCGTTTGATTGCTTTTTT
TGTATTCATTTATAGAAGGTGGAGTTTGTATGAATCATGATGAATGTAAAACTTATATAAAAAATAGTTT
ATTGGAGATAAGAAAATTAGCAAATATCTATACACTAGAAACGTTTAAGAAAGAGTTAGAAAAGAGAAAT
ATCTACTTAGAAACAAAATCAGATAAGTATTTTTCTTCGGAGGGGGAAGATTATATATATAAGTTAATAG
AAAATAACAAAATAATTTATTCGATTAGTGGAAAAAAATTGACTTATAAAGGAAAAAAATCTTTTTCAAA
ACATGCAATATTGAAACAGTTGAATGAAAAAGCAAACCAAGTTAATTAAACAACCTATTTTATAGGATTT
ATAGGAAAGGAGAACAGCTGAATGAATATCCCTTTTGTTGTAGAAACTGTGCTTCATGACGGCTTGTTAA
AGTACAAATTTAAAAATAGTAAAATTCGCTCAATCACTACCAAGCCAGGTAAAAGCAAAGGGGCTATTTT
TGCGTATCGCTCAAAATCAAGCATGATTGGCGGTCGTGGTGTTGTTCTGACTTCCGAGGAAGCGATTCAA
GAAAATCAAGATACATTTACACATTGGACACCCAACGTTTATCGTTATGGAACGTATGCAGACGAAAACC
GTTCATACACGAAAGGACATTCTGAAAACAATTTAAGACAAATCAATACCTTCTTTATTGATTTTGATAT
TCACACGGCAAAAGAAACTATTTCAGCAAGCGATATTTTAACAACCGCTATTGATTTAGGTTTTATGCCT
ACTATGATTATCAAATCTGATAAAGGTTATCAAGCATATTTTGTTTTAGAAACGCCAGTCTATGTGACTT
CAAAATCAGAATTTAAATCTGTCAAAGCAGCCAAAATAATTTCGCAAAATATCCGAGAATATTTTGGAAA
GTCTTTGCCAGTTGATCTAACGTGTAATCATTTTGGTATTGCTCGCATACCAAGAACGGACAATGTAGAA
TTTTTTGATCCTAATTACCGTTATTCTTTCAAAGAATGGCAAGATTGGTCTTTCAAACAAACAGATAATA
AGGGCTTTACTCGTTCAAGTCTAACGGTTTTAAGCGGTACAGAAGGCAAAAAACAAGTAGATGAACCCTG
GTTTAATCTCTTATTGCACGAAACGAAATTTTCAGGAGAAAAGGGTTTAATAGGGCGTAATAACGTCATG
TTTACCCTCTCTTTAGCCTACTTTAGTTCAGGCTATTCAATCGAAACGTGCGAATATAATATGTTTGAGT
TTAATAATCGATTAGATCAACCCTTAGAAGAAAAAGAAGTAATCAAAATTGTTAGAAGTGCCTATTCAGA
AAACTATCAAGGGGCTAATAGGGAATACATTACCATTCTTTGCAAAGCTTGGGTATCAAGTGATTTAACC
AGTAAAGATTTATTTGTCCGTCAAGGGTGGTTTAAATTCAAGAAAAAAAGAAGCGAACGTCAACGTGTTC
ATTTGTCAGAATGGAAAGAAGATTTAATGGCTTATATTAGCGAAAAAAGCGATGTATACAAGCCTTATTT
AGTGACGACCAAAAAAGAGATTAGAGAAGTGCTAGGCATTCCTGAACGGACATTAGATAAATTGCTGAAG
GTACTGAAGGCGAATCAGGAAATTTTCTTTAAGATTAAACCAGGAAGAAATGGTGGCATTCAACTTGCTA
GTGTTAAATCATTGTTGCTATCGATCATTAAAGTAAAAAAAGAAGAAAAAGAAAGCTATATAAAGGCGCT
GACAAATTCTTTTGACTTAGAGCATACATTCATTCAAGAGACTTTAAACAAGCTAGCAGAACGCCCTAAA
ACGGACACACAACTCGATTTGTTTAGCTATGATACAGGCTGAAAATAAAACCCGCACTATGCCATTACAT
TTATATCTATGATACGTGTTTGTTTTTTCTTTGCTGTTTAGCGAATGATTAGCAGAAATATACAGAGTAA
GATTTTAATTAATTATTAGGGGGAGAAGGAGAGAGTAGCCCGAAAACTTTTAGTTGGCTTGGACTGAACG
AAGTGAGGGAAAGGCTACTAAAACGTCGAGGGGCAGTGAGAGCGAAGCGAACACTTGATTTTTTAATTTT
CTATCTTTTATAGGTCATTAGAGTATACTTATTTGTCCTATAAACTATTTAGCAGCATAATAGATTTATT
GAATAGGTCATTTAAGTTGAGCATATTAGAGGAGGAAAATCTTGGAGAAATATTTGAAGAACCCGATTAC
ATGGATTGGATTAGTTCTTGTGGTTACGTGGTTTTTAACTAAAAGTAGTGAATTTTTGATTTTTGGTGTG
TGTGTCTTGTTGTTAGTATTTGCTAGTCAAAGTGATTAAATAGAATTGACCACTTCTGCGCTCGGCCCTT
CCGGCTGGCTGGTTTATTGCTGATAAATCTGGAGCCGGTGAGCGTGGGTCTCGCGGTATCATTGCAGCAC
TGGGGCCAGATGGTAAGCCCTCCCGTATCGTAGTTATCTACACGACGGGGAGTCAGGCAACTATGGATGA
ACGAAATAGACAGATCGCTGAGATAGGTGCCTCACTGATTAAGCATTGGTAACTGTCAGACCAAGTTTAC
TCATATATACTTTAGATTGATTTAAAACTTCATTTTTAATTTAAAAGGATCTAGGTGAAGATCCTTTTTG
ATAATCTCATGACCAAAATCCCTTAACGTGAGTTTTCGTTCCACTGAGCGTCAGACCCCGTAGAAAAGAT
CAAAGGATCTTCTTGAGATCCTTTTTTTCTGCGCGTAATCTGCTGCTTGCAAACAAAAAAACCACCGCTA
CCAGCGGTGGTTTGTTTGCCGGATCAAGAGCTACCAACTCTTTTTCCGAAGGTAACTGGCTTCAGCAGAG
CGCAGATACCAAATACTGTTCTTCTAGTGTAGCCGTAGTTAGGCCACCACTTCAAGAACTCTGTAGCACC
GCCTACATACCTCGCTCTGCTAATCCTGTTACCAGTGGCTGCTGCCAGTGGCGATAAGTCGTGTCTTACC
GGGTTGGACTCAAGACGATAGTTACCGGATAAGGCGCAGCGGTCGGGCTGAACGGGGGGTTCGTGCACAC
AGCCCAGCTTGGAGCGAACGACCTACACCGAACTGAGATACCTACAGCGTGAGCTATGAGAAAGCGCCAC
GCTTCCCGAAGGGAGAAAGGCGGACAGGTATCCGGTAAGCGGCAGGGTCGGAACAGGAGAGCGCACGAGG
GAGCTTCCAGGGGGAAACGCCTGGTATCTTTATAGTCCTGTCGGGTTTCGCCACCTCTGACTTGAGCGTC
GATTTTTGTGATGCTCGTCAGGGGGGCGGAGCCTATGGAAAAACGCCAGCAACGCGGCCTTTTTACGGTT
CCTGGCCTTTTGCTGGCCTTTTGCTCACATGTTCTTTCCTGCGTTATCCCCTGATTCTGTGGATAACCGT
ATTACCGCCTTTGAGTGAGCTGATACCGCTCGCCGCAGCCGAACGACCGAGCGCAGCGAGTCAGTGAGCG
AGGAAGCGGAAGAGCGCCCAATACGCAAACCGCCTCTCCCCGCGCGTTGGCCGATTCATTAATGCAGCTG
GCACGACAGGTTTCCCGACTGGAAAGCGGGCAGTGAGCGCAACGCAATTAATGTGAGTTAGCTCACTCAT
TAGGCACCCCAGGCTTTACACTTTATGCTTCCGGCTCGTATGTTGTGTGGAATTGTGAGCGGATAACAAT
TTCACACAGGAAACAGCTATGACCATGATTACGCCAAGCTTGCATGCCTGCAGTTTGGTCAACATTTAAC
CTCTAATCTTCTAGTTCATTTATATGTCCATGAATTGAATTTCATACATAGTTTTCAATTGTATGGATGT
AGTATGACAGAAAATCAAAAAATCATACTTATTATATTTAGGTAGTTACTGTTAATTTTTAGTATGTTAA
TTTCTAATCTGAGTTCTTTCCGTATTATAATAAGTGTAAAGATCACACCATATTTTTACAGTTTTTACAC
GTTTCATTAATAATTTCTTATATTTCTTTATTTGTTTGTAAAATTTACTTAAATTTCGCCAGAAAACAAA
AGAAAGCCTTTACTAATTAATAGTTTAGTGATACTCTTTTATGTAGGTATTTTTTAAAATACATTAAACC
TAGGTAATTGAGGAAAGTTACAATTACCATTATATAAGGAGGATATTCAAACCATATGGGATCCCCAGCT
TCGTCGATCGTGAAGATTTAATCAATGTGCGCCCAGATAGGGTGTTAAGTCAAGTAGTTTAAGGTACTAC
TCTGTAAGATAACACAGAAAACAGCCAACCTAACCGAAAAGCGAAAGCTGATACGGGAACAGAGCACGGT
TGGAAAGCGATGAGTTACCTAAAGACAATCGGGTACGACTGAGTCGCAATGTTAATCAGATATAAGGTAT
AAGTTGTGTTTACTGAACGCAAGTTTCTAATTTCGGTTAAATCTCGATAGAGGAAAGTGTCTGAAACCTC
TAGTACAAAGAAAGGTAAGTTAGCATTGATGACTTATCTGTTATCACCACATTTGTACAATCTGTAGGAG
AACCTATGGGAACGAAACGAAAGCGATGCCGAGAATCTGAATTTACCAAGACTTAACACTAACTGGGGAT
ACCCTAAACAAGAATGCCTAATAGAAAGGAGGAAAAAGGCTATAGCACTAGAGCTTGAAAATCTTGCAAG
GGTACGGAGTACTCGTAGTAGTCTGAGAAGGGTAACGCCCTTTACATGGCAAAGGGGTACAGTTATTGTG
TACTAAAATTAAAAATTGATTAGGGAGGAAAACCTCAAAATGAAACCAACAATGGCAATTTTAGAAAGAA
TCAGTAAAAATTCACAAGAAAATATAGACGAAGTTTTTACAAGACTTTATCGTTATCTTTTACGTCCAGA
TATTTATTACGTGGCGACGCGTGAGAGTACCGTTCGTATAGTATACATTATACGAAGTTATGAGAGTTTA
AACGAGAATAACTTCGTATATACCTTTCTATACGAACGGTAGAGAGACGCGTTGGGAAATGGCAATGATA
GCGAAACAACGTAAAACTCTTGTTGTATGCTTTCATTGTCATCGTCACGTGATTCATAAACACAAGTGAA
TGTCGACTAATACGACTCACTATAGGGTCGACAGTGAATTTTTACGAACGAACAATAACAGAGCCGTATA
CTCCGAGAGGGGTACGTACGGTTCCCGAAGAGGGTGGTGCAAACCAGTCACAGTAATGTGAACAAGGCGG
TACCTCCCTACTTCACCATATCATTTTCTGCAGCCCCCTAGAAATAATTTTGT
Features (pLannotate 1.2.2; 25 found; start..end, strand, type, name):
     36..110     +  CDS            TcR (fragment): tetracycline efflux protein; tet; confers resistance to tetracycline
    210..2006    +  CDS            ltrA: LTRA_LACLC - Also known as matR. Experimental evidence at protein level: Swiss-Prot protein existence level 1. Multifunctional protein that promotes group II intron splicing and mobility by acting both on RNA and DNA. It has three activities: reverse transcriptase (RT) for intron duplication, maturase to promote splicing, and DNA endonuclease for site-specific cleavage of recipient alleles. The intron-encoded protein promotes splicing by facilitating the formation of the catalytically active structure of the intron RNA. After splicing, the protein remains bound to the excised intron lariat RNA
   2028..2185    +  CDS            lacZα (fragment): LacZα fragment of β-galactosidase; lacZ fragment
   2189..2208    -  misc_feature   MCS (fragment): pUC18/19 multiple cloning site
   2205..2362    +  CDS            lacZα (fragment): LacZα fragment of β-galactosidase; lacZ fragment
   2368..2419    -  misc_feature   bom (fragment): basis of mobility region from pBR322
   2418..2513    -  CDS            traI (fragment): TRAI6_ECOLX - Experimental evidence at protein level: Swiss-Prot protein existence level 1. The initiation process of transfer DNA synthesis requires the interaction of at least three plasmid-specific components (TraH, I, and J) at the transfer origin resulting in the assembly of a specialised nucleoprotein complex - the relaxosome. Site- and strand-specific cleavage at the transfer origin is dependent on TraI and TraJ. From Escherichia coli.
   2551..2922    -  CDS            traJ: oriT-recognizing protein; traJ
   2955..3064    -  oriT           oriT: incP origin of transfer
   3319..3399    +  CDS            ermC: LPRM_ENTFL - Protein predicted: Swiss-Prot protein existence level 4. This peptide is involved in the control mechanism of the synthesis of the erythromycin resistance protein. From Enterococcus faecalis (Streptococcus faecalis).
   3527..4261    +  CDS            erm: ERM_STREE - Experimental evidence at protein level: Swiss-Prot protein existence level 1. This protein produces a dimethylation of the adenine residue at position 2085 in 23S rRNA, resulting in reduced affinity between ribosomes and macrolide-lincosamide-streptogramin B antibiotics. From Streptococcus pneumoniae.
   4395..4631    +  CDS            copR (fragment): COPR_STRAG - Protein predicted: Swiss-Prot protein existence level 4. Involved in copy control of plasmid pIP501. From Streptococcus agalactiae.
   5342..6829    +  CDS            repS: REPS_STRPY - Protein predicted: Swiss-Prot protein existence level 4. Essential for replication. From Streptococcus pyogenes.
   7328..7541    +  CDS            bla(M) (fragment): β-lactamase lacking the signal sequence; bla(M); allows cytosolic expression of β-lactamase
   7713..8301    +  rep_origin     ori: high-copy-number ColE1/pMB1/pBR322/pUC origin of replication
   8484..8576    +  CDS            lacI (fragment): lac repressor; lacI; The lac repressor binds to the lac operator to inhibit transcription in E. coli. This inhibition can be relieved by adding lactose or isopropyl-β-D-thiogalactopyranoside (IPTG).
   8589..8610    +  protein_bind   CAP binding site: CAP binding activates transcription in the presence of cAMP. E. coli catabolite activator protein
   8625..8655    +  promoter       lac promoter: promoter for the E. coli lac operon
   8663..8679    +  protein_bind   lac operator: The lac repressor binds to the lac operator to inhibit transcription in E. coli. This inhibition can be relieved by adding lactose or isopropyl-β-D-thiogalactopyranoside (IPTG). lac repressor encoded by lacI
   8716..8733    -  misc_feature   MCS (fragment): pUC18/19 multiple cloning site
   9770..9886    +  CDS            ltrA (fragment): LTRA_LACLC - Also known as matR. Experimental evidence at protein level: Swiss-Prot protein existence level 1. Multifunctional protein that promotes group II intron splicing and mobility by acting both on RNA and DNA. It has three activities: reverse transcriptase (RT) for intron duplication, maturase to promote splicing, and DNA endonuclease for site-specific cleavage of recipient alleles. The intron-encoded protein promotes splicing by facilitating the formation of the catalytically active structure of the intron RNA. After splicing, the protein remains bound to the excised intron lariat RNA
   9898..9931    +  protein_bind   lox71: Left element (LE) mutant of loxP (Araki et al., 2010). Cre-mediated recombination occurs in the 8-bp core sequence (GCATACAT). Cre recombinase
  10088..10106   +  promoter       T7 promoter: promoter for bacteriophage T7 RNA polymerase
  10138..10235   +  ncRNA          Intron gpII: Accession: RF00029 - Group II catalytic intron
  10269..18      +  RBS            RBS (across the origin): efficient ribosome binding site from bacteriophage T7 gene 10 (Olins and Rangwala, 1989)
