[The description below was written by a language model from this plasmid's Addgene catalogue record and pLannotate feature annotations shown in this document.]
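Description:
pQadd1F is an E. coli–Clostridium shuttle vector of roughly 10.3 kb built on the pAT19 backbone, designed to deliver a mobile group II intron ("targetron") that plants recombinase sites in a clostridial genome. The annotated backbone carries a high-copy ColE1/pUC-type origin for propagation in E. coli, together with a Gram-positive replicon of the pIP501/pAMβ1 family (repS plus a copR copy-control fragment). An incP oriT with traJ allows conjugative mobilisation when transfer functions are supplied in trans. Selection relies on erythromycin, through an erm rRNA methylase gene preceded by its regulatory leader peptide. Short fragments of lacZα, the lac promoter/operator, bla, lacI and TcR are remnants of the parental vectors.

The payload is an LtrB-derived intron, taken from pQint, that the depositor states is transcribed from the pFer promoter, although the automated feature table does not annotate that promoter. The intron carries two heterospecific lox sites in tandem, lox511/71 and loxFAS/66, in the forward (sense) orientation. The annotation software detects only one lox71-type element, lying between a short ltrA fragment and the group II intron catalytic RNA region. A full-length ltrA open reading frame lies downstream and encodes the reverse transcriptase/maturase/endonuclease needed for intron splicing and insertion into the DNA target.

Users redesign the intron's target-recognition region with targetron or ClosTron algorithms and clone the retargeted segment between NdeI and BsrGI sites. The intron then inserts the double-lox landing site at a chosen chromosomal position. Such sites serve as substrates for Cre-mediated recombination in a targetron-recombinase scheme for large-scale genome engineering of Clostridia.
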