Addgene plasmid #135660: pQadd1F
Purpose: Clostridial vector, encoding a targetron carrying two lox511/71 and loxFAS/66 sites in tandem in the forward (sense) orientation. Retarget intron to insert double-lox site onto genome at desired site.
Depositing lab: Andrew Tolonen. Depositing organization: Genoscope, Centre National de Sequencage (CEA). Publication: A Targetron-Recombinase System for Large-Scale Genome Engineering of Clostridia. Cerisy T, Rostain W, Chhun A, Boutard M, Salanoubat M, Tolonen AC. mSphere. 2019 Dec 11;4(6). pii: 4/6/e00710-19. doi: 10.1128/mSphere.00710-19. PubMed 31826971.
Backbone
  Vector backbone: pAT19
  Backbone size w/o insert (bp): 6500
  Total vector size (bp): 10268
  Vector type: Bacterial Expression, Cre/Lox
Growth in bacteria
  Bacterial resistance: Erythromycin, 200 μg/mL
  Growth temperature: 37°C
  Growth strain: DH5alpha
  Copy number: High Copy
Gene/Insert
  Gene/Insert name: Intron containing lox site
  Species: Synthetic
  Promoter: pFer
  Cloning method: Restriction Enzyme; 5′ cloning site PaeI (not destroyed); 3′ cloning site XhoI (not destroyed)
  Sequencing primers: 5′ CTTCCGGCTCGTATGTTGTG; 3′ TACATCACCGACGAGCAAGG
Resource information
  A portion of this plasmid was derived from a plasmid made by: Intron from pQint (addgene 25819)
Terms and licenses: Academic/Nonprofit Terms; Industry Terms: Not Available to Industry
Depositor comments: Transcription of LtrB-derived group II intron is driven by the pFer promoter. Redesign intron to target gene using TargeTron or Clostron algorithms (links below), then clone by SOE-PCR or gene synthesis ligation between NdeI and BsrGI sites. Intron redesign links http://www.clostron.com/clostron1.php http://www.targetrons.com/targetron_pLtrB.php Reference for intron redesign Heap JT, Pennington OJ, Cartman ST, Carter GP, Minton NP. The ClosTron: A universal gene knock-out system for the genus Clostridium. J Microbiol Methods. 2007;70(3):452-464. Perutka J, Wang W, Goerlitz D, Lambowitz AM. Use of Computer-designed Group II Introns to Disrupt Escherichia coli DExH / D-box Protein and DNA Helicase Genes. 2004:421-439.
How to cite: pQadd1F was a gift from Andrew Tolonen (Addgene plasmid # 135660 ; http://n2t.net/addgene:135660 ; RRID:Addgene_135660)
